Addgene plasmid #81491: pDONR223_EYS_p.C554S
Purpose: Gateway Donor vector containing EYS , part of the Target Accelerator Plasmid Collection.
Depositing lab: Jesse Boehm & William Hahn & David Root. Depositing organization: Broad Institute. Publication: Systematic Functional Interrogation of Rare Cancer Variants Identifies Oncogenic Alleles. Kim E, Ilic N, Shrestha Y, Zou L, Kamburov A, Zhu C, Yang X, Lubonja R, Tran N, Nguyen C, Lawrence MS, Piccioni F, Bagul M, Doench JG, Chouinard CR, Wu X, Hogstrom L, Natoli T, Tamayo P, Horn H, Corsello SM, Lage K, Root DE, Subramanian A, Golub TR, Getz G, Boehm JS, Hahn WC. Cancer Discov. 2016 Jul;6(7):714-26. doi: 10.1158/2159-8290.CD-16-0160. Epub 2016 May 4. PubMed 27147599.
Backbone
  Vector backbone: pDONR223
  Backbone manufacturer: Invitrogen
  Backbone size w/o insert (bp): 2790
  Vector type: Gateway Entry vector
Growth in bacteria
  Bacterial resistance: Spectinomycin, 50 μg/mL
  Growth temperature: 37°C
  Growth strain: DH5alpha
  Copy number: High Copy
Gene/Insert
  Gene/Insert name: EYS (alt name: NM_198283.1)
  Species: H. sapiens (human)
  Mutation: C554S
  Entrez Gene: EYS (a.k.a. C6orf178, C6orf179, C6orf180, EGFL10, EGFL11, RP25, SPAM, bA166P24.2, bA307F22.3, bA74E24.1, dJ1018A4.2, dJ22I17.2, dJ303F19.1)
  Promoter: None
  Cloning method: Gateway Cloning
  Sequencing primers: 5′ M13pUC-fwd; 3′ M13-Rev
Terms and licenses: Academic/Nonprofit Terms; Industry Terms: Not Available to Industry
Depositor comments: Closed state: stop codon immediately follows insert
How to cite: pDONR223_EYS_p.C554S was a gift from Jesse Boehm & William Hahn & David Root (Addgene plasmid # 81491 ; http://n2t.net/addgene:81491 ; RRID:Addgene_81491)
