[The description below was written by a language model from this plasmid's Addgene catalogue record and pLannotate feature annotations shown in this document.]
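Description:
pDONR223_EYS_p.C554S is a Gateway entry clone built on the Invitrogen pDONR223 backbone. It carries a human EYS open reading frame (reference transcript NM_198283.1) with the missense substitution C554S. It is propagated in E. coli as a high-copy plasmid from a ColE1/pUC-type origin. Selection is with spectinomycin, conferred by the aadA (SmR) aminoglycoside adenylyltransferase gene. The annotation places this gene downstream of a class 1 integron Pc promoter fragment and a short remnant of a gentamicin resistance gene.

In the 4,578 nt sequenced record, the EYS coding region spans about 1.8 kb. The annotation software marks it as a fragment relative to the full-length Swiss-Prot EYS protein, which suggests the cloned transcript encodes a shorter form than that reference entry. The insert lies between two attL-type Gateway recombination sites, annotated as attL3 and attL2. These sites allow it to be moved by LR Clonase recombination into any compatible destination vector. The clone is in the "closed" configuration: a stop codon immediately follows the insert, so it suits native or N-terminally tagged expression but not C-terminal fusions.

The entry vector has no promoter driving the insert, so expression depends on the destination vector. rrnB T1 and T2 terminators lie upstream of the cassette and insulate it from read-through transcription. A T7 promoter and M13 primer sites flank the cassette and are useful for sequence verification. Short lacI and lacZα fragments are backbone remnants.

The plasmid belongs to the Target Accelerator Plasmid Collection, a set of wild-type and mutant alleles assembled for systematic functional testing of rare cancer-associated variants.
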