Features (pLannotate 1.2.2; 12 found; start..end, strand, type, name):
    121..213     +  CDS            lacI (fragment): lac repressor; lacI; The lac repressor binds to the lac operator to inhibit transcription in E. coli. This inhibition can be relieved by adding lactose or isopropyl-β-D-thiogalactopyranoside (IPTG).
    268..295     -  terminator     rrnB T2 terminator: transcription terminator T2 from the E. coli rrnB gene
    427..470     +  terminator     rrnB T1 terminator: Escherichia coli rrnB; transcription terminator T1 from the E. coli rrnB gene
    517..553     -  CDS            lacZα (fragment): LacZα fragment of β-galactosidase; lacZ fragment
    570..665     +  protein_bind   attL3: mutant version of attL; recombination site for the Gateway® LR reaction LR Clonase™
    671..2446    +  CDS            EYS (fragment): EYS_HUMAN - Also known as C6orf178, C6orf179, C6orf180, EGFL10, EGFL11, SPAM. Experimental evidence at protein level: Swiss-Prot protein existence level 1. Required to maintain the integrity of photoreceptor cells (PubMed:18836446). Specifically required for normal morphology of the photoreceptor ciliary pocket, and might thus facilitate protein trafficking between the photoreceptor inner and outer segments via the transition zone (By similarity). From Homo sapiens (Human).
   2463..2556    -  protein_bind   attL2 (fragment): mutant version of attL; recombination site for the Gateway® LR reaction LR Clonase™
   2574..2592    -  promoter       T7 promoter: promoter for bacteriophage T7 RNA polymerase
   2782..2805    +  promoter       Pc promoter (fragment): intI1 (promoter lies within the coding sequence); class 1 integron promoter
   2981..3037    +  CDS            GmR (fragment): gentamycin acetyltransferase; aacC1; confers resistance to gentamycin
   3044..3835    +  CDS            SmR: aminoglycoside adenylyltransferase (Murphy, 1985); aadA; confers resistance to spectinomycin and streptomycin
   3928..4516    +  rep_origin     ori: high-copy-number ColE1/pMB1/pBR322/pUC origin of replication
>Addgene plasmid #81491 | pDONR223_EYS_p.C554S | addgene full sequence | sequence record 168597 | Addgene NGS result
CTTTCCTGCGTTATCCCCTGATTCTGTGGATAACCGTATTACCGCCTTTGAGTGAGCTGATACCGCTCGC
CGCAGCCGAACGACCGAGCGCAGCGAGTCAGTGAGCGAGGAAGCGGAAGAGCGCCCAATACGCAAACCGC
CTCTCCCCGCGCGTTGGCCGATTCATTAATGCAGCTGGCACGACAGGTTTCCCGACTGGAAAGCGGGCAG
TGAGCGCAACGCAATTAATACGCGTACCGCTAGCCAGGAAGAGTTTGTAGAAACGCAAAAAGGCCATCCG
TCAGGATGGCCTTCTGCTTAGTTTGATGCCTGGCAGTTTATGGCGGGCGTCCTGCCCGCCACCCTCCGGG
CCGTTGCTTCACAACGTTCAAATCCGCTCCCGGCGGATTTGTCCTACTCAGGAGAGCGTTCACCGACAAA
CAACAGATAAAACGAAAGGCCCAGTCTTCCGACTGAGCCTTTCGTTTTATTTGATGCCTGGCAGTTCCCT
ACTCTCGCGTTAACGCTAGCATGGATGTTTTCCCAGTCACGACGTTGTAAAACGACGGCCAGTCTTAAGC
TCGGGCCCCAAATAATGATTTTATTTTGACTGATAGTGACCTGTTCGTTGCAACAAATTGATGAGCAATG
CTTTTTTATAATGCCAACTTTGTACAAAAAAGTTGGCACCATGACTGACAAATCAATCGTCATTCTGAGC
CTGATGGTTTTTCACAGCTCTTTCATAAATGGAAAAACATGTAGACGGCAATTGGTGGAAGAATGGCATC
CACAACCCTCATCATATGTGGTAAATTGGACACTAACAGAAAACATCTGCTTGGACTTCTACAGAGATTG
CTGGTTTTTGGGTGTAAACACTAAAATAGATACTTCAGGCAATCAAGCTGTTCCCCAGATTTGCCCTTTG
CAAATTCAATTAGGAGATATCCTTGTAATTTCTTCTGAACCATCTCTTCAATTTCCAGAAATAAATTTGA
TGAATGTTTCTGAAACATCTTTCGTTGGCTGTGTGCAAAATACCACAACGGAAGATCAGTTACTTTTTGG
CTGCAGACTAAAAGGAATGCACACTGTTAATTCTAAGTGGCTGAGTGTTGGGACACATTATTTTATCACA
GTTATGGCAAGTGGTCCATCACCTTGTCCACTGGGACTTCGACTAAATGTGACAGTGAAACAGCAGTTCT
GCCAGGAATCTCTGAGTTCAGAATTTTGCTCTGGTCATGGTAAATGTCTTAGTGAAGCTTGGAGCAAGAC
ATATAGCTGCCATTGCCAGCCTCCATTTTCTGGAAAATACTGCCAGGAACTTGATGCATGTTCTTTTAAA
CCATGTAAAAATAATGGCAGTTGCATTAATAAAAGAGAAAATTGGGATGAGCAAGCATATGAATGTGTCT
GTCACCCACCATTTACAGGAAAGAATTGCTCAGAAATAATTGGCCAGTGTCAACCACATGTCTGTTTCCA
TGGAAACTGCAGCAATATTACTTCAAATAGTTTCATTTGTGAATGTGATGAGCAATTTTCAGGTCCATTC
TGTGAGGTGTCAGCAAAACCTTGTGTTTCTCTGCTTTTTTGGAAAAGAGGAATTTGCCCAAATAGCAGTT
CTGCTTATACTTATGAATGCCCAAAAGGATCTTCCAGCCAAAATGGTGAAACTGATGTCAGTGAGTTTTC
ATTAGTACCATGTCAGAATGGTACTGACTGCATCAAAATATCAAATGATGTTATGTGCATCTGTTCACCA
ATATTTACAGATTTGCTTTGTAAGAGCATTCAAACATCATGTGAGTCATTTCCTTTGAGGAATAATGCTA
CATGTAAGAAATGTGAGAAAGATTATCCTTGCAGCTGTATATCAGGATTTACTGAAAAAAACTGTGAGAA
AGCAATTGACCACTGTAAACTGCTCAGCATCAACTGTCTGAATGAAGAATGGTGTTTCAATATAATTGGA
AGATTCAAATATGTATGCATTCCAGGGTGCACAAAAAATCCATGTTGGTTTTTGAAGAATGTTTACCTAA
TTCATCAACACCTCTGCTACTGTGGAGTCACCTTCCATGGTATTTGCCAAGATAAAGGTCCTGCTCAATT
TGAATATGTGTGGCAATTGGGATTTGCAGGATCTGAAGGCGAAAAGTGCCAAGGGGTTATTGATGCCTAT
TTCTTTCTGGCTGCAAACTGCACTGAAGATGCAACCTATGTGAACGATCCTGAAGATAATAATTCTTCAT
GTTGGTTCCCACATGAAGGCACAAAAGAGATTTGTGCAAATGGATGCAGTTGTTTGAGTGAAGAAGACAG
TCAGGAATATCGGTATCTATCTTTTCTCAGATGGGCTGGCAACATGTATCTGGAAAATACAACTGATGAT
CAAGAAAATGAGTGTCAACATGAAGCTGTTTGTAAAGATGAAATTAATAGACCCAGGTATTTATGTATCA
TTTGATTGCCAACTTTCTTGTACAAAGTTGTCATTATAAGAAAGCATTGCTTATCAATTTGTTGCAACGA
ACAGGTCACTATCAGTCAAAATAAAATCATTATTTGCCATCCAGCTGATATCCCCTATAGTGAGTCGTAT
TACATGGTCATAGCTGTTTCCTGGCAGCTCTGGCCCGTGTCTCAAAATCTCTGATGTTACATTGCACAAG
ATAAAAATATATCATCATGCCTCCTCTAGACCAGCCAGGACAGAAATGCCTCGACTTCGCTGCTACCCAA
GGTTGCCGGGTGACGCACACCGTGGAAACGGATGAAGGCACGAACCCAGTGGACATAAGCCTGTTCGGTT
CGTAAGCTGTAATGCAAGTAGCGTATGCGCTCACGCAACTGGTCCAGAACCTTGACCGAACGCAGCGGTG
GTAACGGCGCAGTGGCGGTTTTCATGGCTTGTTATGACTGTTTTTTTGGGGTACAGTCTATGCCTCGGGC
ATCCAAGCAGCAAGCGCGTTACGCCGTGGGTCGATGTTTGATGTTATGGAGCAGCAACGATGTTACGCAG
CAGGGCAGTCGCCCTAAAACAAAGTTAAACATTATGAGGGAAGCGGTGATCGCCGAAGTATCGACTCAAC
TATCAGAGGTAGTTGGCGTCATCGAGCGCCATCTCGAACCGACGTTGCTGGCCGTACATTTGTACGGCTC
CGCAGTGGATGGCGGCCTGAAGCCACACAGTGATATTGATTTGCTGGTTACGGTGACCGTAAGGCTTGAT
GAAACAACGCGGCGAGCTTTGATCAACGACCTTTTGGAAACTTCGGCTTCCCCTGGAGAGAGCGAGATTC
TCCGCGCTGTAGAAGTCACCATTGTTGTGCACGACGACATCATTCCGTGGCGTTATCCAGCTAAGCGCGA
ACTGCAATTTGGAGAATGGCAGCGCAATGACATTCTTGCAGGTATCTTCGAGCCAGCCACGATCGACATT
GATCTGGCTATCTTGCTGACAAAAGCAAGAGAACATAGCGTTGCCTTGGTAGGTCCAGCGGCGGAGGAAC
TCTTTGATCCGGTTCCTGAACAGGATCTATTTGAGGCGCTAAATGAAACCTTAACGCTATGGAACTCGCC
GCCCGACTGGGCTGGCGATGAGCGAAATGTAGTGCTTACGTTGTCCCGCATTTGGTACAGCGCAGTAACC
GGCAAAATCGCGCCGAAGGATGTCGCTGCCGACTGGGCAATGGAGCGCCTGCCGGCCCAGTATCAGCCCG
TCATACTTGAAGCTAGACAGGCTTATCTTGGACAAGAAGAAGATCGCTTGGCCTCGCGCGCAGATCAGTT
GGAAGAATTTGTCCACTACGTGAAAGGCGAGATCACCAAGGTAGTCGGCAAATAACCCTCGAGCCACCCA
TGACCAAAATCCCTTAACGTGAGTTACGCGTCGTTCCACTGAGCGTCAGACCCCGTAGAAAAGATCAAAG
GATCTTCTTGAGATCCTTTTTTTCTGCGCGTAATCTGCTGCTTGCAAACAAAAAAACCACCGCTACCAGC
GGTGGTTTGTTTGCCGGATCAAGAGCTACCAACTCTTTTTCCGAAGGTAACTGGCTTCAGCAGAGCGCAG
ATACCAAATACTGTTCTTCTAGTGTAGCCGTAGTTAGGCCACCACTTCAAGAACTCTGTAGCACCGCCTA
CATACCTCGCTCTGCTAATCCTGTTACCAGTGGCTGCTGCCAGTGGCGATAAGTCGTGTCTTACCGGGTT
GGACTCAAGACGATAGTTACCGGATAAGGCGCAGCGGTCGGGCTGAACGGGGGGTTCGTGCACACAGCCC
AGCTTGGAGCGAACGACCTACACCGAACTGAGATACCTACAGCGTGAGCTATGAGAAAGCGCCACGCTTC
CCGAAGGGAGAAAGGCGGACAGGTATCCGGTAAGCGGCAGGGTCGGAACAGGAGAGCGCACGAGGGAGCT
TCCAGGGGGAAACGCCTGGTATCTTTATAGTCCTGTCGGGTTTCGCCACCTCTGACTTGAGCGTCGATTT
TTGTGATGCTCGTCAGGGGGGCGGAGCCTATGGAAAAACGCCAGCAACGCGGCCTTTTTACGGTTCCTGG
CCTTTTGCTGGCCTTTTGCTCACATGTT
