>Addgene plasmid #81491 | pDONR223_EYS_p.C554S | depositor partial sequence | sequence record 154810 | Insert sequence
ATGACTGACAAATCAATCGTCATTCTGAGCCTGATGGTTTTTCACAGCTCTTTCATAAATGGAAAAACAT
GTAGACGGCAATTGGTGGAAGAATGGCATCCACAACCCTCATCATATGTGGTAAATTGGACACTAACAGA
AAACATCTGCTTGGACTTCTACAGAGATTGCTGGTTTTTGGGTGTAAACACTAAAATAGATACTTCAGGC
AATCAAGCTGTTCCCCAGATTTGCCCTTTGCAAATTCAATTAGGAGATATCCTTGTAATTTCTTCTGAAC
CATCTCTTCAATTTCCAGAAATAAATTTGATGAATGTTTCTGAAACATCTTTCGTTGGCTGTGTGCAAAA
TACCACAACGGAAGATCAGTTACTTTTTGGCTGCAGACTAAAAGGAATGCACACTGTTAATTCTAAGTGG
CTGAGTGTTGGGACACATTATTTTATCACAGTTATGGCAAGTGGTCCATCACCTTGTCCACTGGGACTTC
GACTAAATGTGACAGTGAAACAGCAGTTCTGCCAGGAATCTCTGAGTTCAGAATTTTGCTCTGGTCATGG
TAAATGTCTTAGTGAAGCTTGGAGCAAGACATATAGCTGCCATTGCCAGCCTCCATTTTCTGGAAAATAC
TGCCAGGAACTTGATGCATGTTCTTTTAAACCATGTAAAAATAATGGCAGTTGCATTAATAAAAGAGAAA
ATTGGGATGAGCAAGCATATGAATGTGTCTGTCACCCACCATTTACAGGAAAGAATTGCTCAGAAATAAT
TGGCCAGTGTCAACCACATGTCTGTTTCCATGGAAACTGCAGCAATATTACTTCAAATAGTTTCATTTGT
GAATGTGATGAGCAATTTTCAGGTCCATTCTGTGAGGTGTCAGCAAAACCTTGTGTTTCTCTGCTTTTTT
GGAAAAGAGGAATTTGCCCAAATAGCAGTTCTGCTTATACTTATGAATGCCCAAAAGGATCTTCCAGCCA
AAATGGTGAAACTGATGTCAGTGAGTTTTCATTAGTACCATGTCAGAATGGTACTGACTGCATCAAAATA
TCAAATGATGTTATGTGCATCTGTTCACCAATATTTACAGATTTGCTTTGTAAGAGCATTCAAACATCAT
GTGAGTCATTTCCTTTGAGGAATAATGCTACATGTAAGAAATGTGAGAAAGATTATCCTTGCAGCTGTAT
ATCAGGATTTACTGAAAAAAACTGTGAGAAAGCAATTGACCACTGTAAACTGCTCAGCATCAACTGTCTG
AATGAAGAATGGTGTTTCAATATAATTGGAAGATTCAAATATGTATGCATTCCAGGGTGCACAAAAAATC
CATGTTGGTTTTTGAAGAATGTTTACCTAATTCATCAACACCTCTGCTACTGTGGAGTCACCTTCCATGG
TATTTGCCAAGATAAAGGTCCTGCTCAATTTGAATATGTGTGGCAATTGGGATTTGCAGGATCTGAAGGC
GAAAAGTGCCAAGGGGTTATTGATGCCTATTTCTTTCTGGCTGCAAACTGCACTGAAGATGCAACCTATG
TGAACGATCCTGAAGATAATAATTCTTCATGTTGGTTCCCACATGAAGGCACAAAAGAGATTTGTGCAAA
TGGATGCAGTTGTTTGAGTGAAGAAGACAGTCAGGAATATCGGTATCTATCTTTTCTCAGATGGGCTGGC
AACATGTATCTGGAAAATACAACTGATGATCAAGAAAATGAGTGTCAACATGAAGCTGTTTGTAAAGATG
AAATTAATAGACCCAGGTATTTATGTATCATT
