>Addgene plasmid #81491 | pDONR223_EYS_p.C554S | addgene partial sequence | sequence record 156370 | M13-F20 5'-TGTAAAACGACGGCCAGT-3'
TTGCAACAAATTGATGAGCAATGCTTTTTTATAATGCCAACTTTGTACAAAAAAGTTGGCACCATGACTG
ACAAATCAATCGTCATTCTGAGCCTGATGGTTTTTCACAGCTCTTTCATAAATGGAAAAACATGTAGACG
GCAATTGGTGGAAGAATGGCATCCACAACCCTCATCATATGTGGTAAATTGGACACTAACAGAAAACATC
TGCTTGGACTTCTACAGAGATTGCTGGTTTTTGGGTGTAAACACTAAAATAGATACTTCAGGCAATCAAG
CTGTTCCCCAGATTTGCCCTTTGCAAATTCAATTAGGAGATATCCTTGTAATTTCTTCTGAACCATCTCT
TCAATTTCCAGAAATAAATTTGATGAATGTTTCTGAAACATCTTTCGTTGGCTGTGTGCAAAATACCACA
ACGGAAGATCAGTTACTTTTTGGCTGCAGACTAAAAGGAATGCACACTGTTAATTCTAAGTGGCTGAGTG
TTGGGACACATTATTTTATCACAGTTATGGCAAGTGGTCCATCACCTTGTCCACTGGGACTTCGACTAAA
TGTGACAGTGAAACAGCAGTTCTGCCAGGAATCTCTGAGTTCAGAATTTTGCTCTGGTCATGGTAAATGT
CTTAGTGAAGCTTGGAGCAAGACATATAGCTGCCATTGCCAGCCTCCATTTTCTGGAAAATACTGCCAGG
AACTTGATGCATGTTCTTTTAAACCATGTAAAAATAATGGCAGTTGCATTAATAAAAGAGAAAATTGGGA
TGAGCAAGCATATGAATGTGTCTGTCACCCACCATTTACAGGAAAGAATTGCTCAGAAATAATTGGCCAG
TGTCAACCACATGTCTGTTTCCATGGAAACTGCAGCAATATTACTTCAAATAGTTTCATTTGTGAATGTG
ATGAGCAATTTTCAGGTCCATTCTGTGAGGTGTCAGCAAAACCTTGTGTTTCTCTGCTTTTTTGGAAAAG
AGGAATTTGCCCAAATAGCAGTTCTGCTTATACTTATGAATGCCCAAA
